Addgene plasmid #66753: pCZGY1534 tomm-20N::miniSOG in pENTR[1-2]
Purpose: miniSOG fused to N terminal 55 aa of C. elegans tomm-20 for targeting to the mitochondria
Depositing lab: Yishi Jin. Depositing organization: University of California, San Diego (UCSD). Publication: Photo-inducible cell ablation in Caenorhabditis elegans using the genetically encoded singlet oxygen generating protein miniSOG. Qi YB, Garren EJ, Shu X, Tsien RY, Jin Y. Proc Natl Acad Sci U S A. 2012 May 8;109(19):7499-504. doi: 10.1073/pnas.1204096109. Epub 2012 Apr 24. PubMed 22532663.
Backbone
  Vector backbone: pENTR[1-2]
  Total vector size (bp): 2973
  Vector type: Worm Expression
Growth in bacteria
  Bacterial resistance: Kanamycin, 50 μg/mL
  Growth temperature: 37°C
  Growth strain: DH5alpha
  Copy number: Unknown
Gene/Insert
  Gene/Insert name: miniSOG
  Species: Synthetic
  Insert size (bp): 511
  Tag / fusion protein: tomm-20 (N terminal 55 aa) (N terminal on insert)
  Cloning method: Gateway Cloning
  Sequencing primers: 5′ M13F; 3′ M13R
Terms and licenses: Academic/Nonprofit Terms; Industry Terms: Not Available to Industry
How to cite: pCZGY1534 tomm-20N::miniSOG in pENTR[1-2] was a gift from Yishi Jin (Addgene plasmid # 66753 ; http://n2t.net/addgene:66753 ; RRID:Addgene_66753)
