[The description below was written by a language model from this plasmid's Addgene catalogue record and pLannotate feature annotations shown in this document.]
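Description:
pCZGY1534 tomm-20N::miniSOG in pENTR[1-2] is a Gateway entry clone that carries a mitochondrially targeted version of the photosensitizer miniSOG, intended for building C. elegans expression constructs. The backbone is a small pENTR-type plasmid propagated in E. coli through a high-copy ColE1/pUC-type origin and selected with kanamycin via an aminoglycoside phosphotransferase gene. The rrnB T1 and T2 terminators sit upstream of the cloning region, where they insulate the insert from read-through transcription. Short lacI and lacZα fragments and a T7 promoter downstream of attL2, pointing back toward the insert, are backbone remnants. The catalogue lists a total size of 2973 bp, whereas the depositor's full sequence used for annotation is 3045 nt, a minor discrepancy the record does not explain.

The payload lies between attL1 and attL2. It is a single open reading frame in which the N-terminal 55 residues of C. elegans tomm-20, a receptor component of the mitochondrial outer membrane translocase, are fused directly upstream of miniSOG. miniSOG is a small flavin-binding protein derived from an Arabidopsis thaliana protein that generates singlet oxygen when illuminated. The tomm-20 segment directs the fusion to mitochondria. No worm promoter or 3′ UTR is annotated within the entry clone, as expected for this vector class. Expression instead depends on an LR recombination that moves the cassette into a destination vector supplying those elements, so the fusion can be placed under a promoter of the user's choice. According to the associated publication, the construct belongs to a toolset for light-inducible ablation of cells in C. elegans.
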