Features (pLannotate 1.2.2; 11 found; start..end, strand, type, name):
     18..188     +  CDS            tomm-20 (fragment): TOM20_CAEEL - Experimental evidence at protein level: Swiss-Prot protein existence level 1. Central component of the receptor complex responsible for the recognition and translocation of cytosolically synthesized mitochondrial preproteins (By similarity). Together with tomm-22 functions as the transit peptide receptor at the surface of the mitochondrion outer membrane and facilitates the movement of preproteins into the translocation pore (PubMed:21264209). From Caenorhabditis elegans.
    189..503     +  CDS            miniSOG: miniSOG is a basic (constitutively fluorescent) cyan fluorescent protein published in 2011, derived from Arabidopsis thaliana. It requires the cofactor flavin for fluorescence.
    519..618     -  protein_bind   attL2: mutant version of attL; recombination site for the Gateway® LR reaction LR Clonase™
    636..654     -  promoter       T7 promoter: promoter for bacteriophage T7 RNA polymerase
    788..1597    +  CDS            KanR: aminoglycoside phosphotransferase; aph(3')-Ia; confers resistance to kanamycin in bacteria or G418 (Geneticin®) in eukaryotes
   1744..2332    +  rep_origin     ori: high-copy-number ColE1/pMB1/pBR322/pUC origin of replication
   2515..2607    +  CDS            lacI (fragment): lac repressor; lacI; The lac repressor binds to the lac operator to inhibit transcription in E. coli. This inhibition can be relieved by adding lactose or isopropyl-β-D-thiogalactopyranoside (IPTG).
   2662..2689    -  terminator     rrnB T2 terminator: transcription terminator T2 from the E. coli rrnB gene
   2821..2864    +  terminator     rrnB T1 terminator: Escherichia coli rrnB; transcription terminator T1 from the E. coli rrnB gene
   2911..2947    -  CDS            lacZα (fragment): LacZα fragment of β-galactosidase; lacZ fragment
   2963..17      +  protein_bind   attL1 (across the origin): mutant version of attL; recombination site for the Gateway® LR reaction LR Clonase™
>Addgene plasmid #66753 | pCZGY1534 tomm-20N::miniSOG in pENTR[1-2] | depositor full sequence | sequence record 121598 | pCZGY1534 tomm-20N::miniSOG in pENTR[1-2] sequence 3045 bps
GTACAAAAAAGCAGGCTATGTCGGACACAATTCTTGGTTTCAACAAATCAAACGTCGTTTTGGCTGCTGG
AATTGCTGGAGCCGCTTTCCTCGGCTACTGCATTTACTTCGATCATAAGAGAATCAACGCTCCAGACTAC
AAGGACAAGATTAGGCAAAAGAGACGTGCCCAGGCTGGAGCATCCGGAGAGAAAAGTTTCGTGATAACTG
ATCCACGGCTGCCAGACAATCCCATCATCTTCGCATCCGATGGCTTCCTGGAGCTGACCGAGTATTCCAG
AGAGGAGATCCTGGGCCGCAATGGCCGCTTTCTGCAGGGACCAGAGACAGACCAGGCCACAGTGCAGAAG
ATTCGCGATGCCATTAGAGATCAGCGCGAGATTACCGTGCAGCTGATAAACTACACAAAAAGCGGGAAGA
AATTCTGGAACCTCCTGCACCTCCAGCCCATGAGGGACCAGAAGGGTGAGCTCCAGTATTTCATCGGAGT
GCAGCTGGATGGAGGATCTTCCGGATAAACCCAGCTTTCTTGTACAAAGTTGGCATTATAAGAAAGCATT
GCTTATCAATTTGTTGCAACGAACAGGTCACTATCAGTCAAAATAAAATCATTATTTGCCATCCAGCTGA
TATCCCCTATAGTGAGTCGTATTACATGGTCATAGCTGTTTCCTGGCAGCTCTGGCCCGTGTCTCAAAAT
CTCTGATGTTACATTGCACAAGATAAAATAATATCATCATGAACAATAAAACTGTCTGCTTACATAAACA
GTAATACAAGGGGTGTTATGAGCCATATTCAACGGGAAACGTCGAGGCCGCGATTAAATTCCAACATGGA
TGCTGATTTATATGGGTATAAATGGGCTCGCGATAATGTCGGGCAATCAGGTGCGACAATCTATCGCTTG
TATGGGAAGCCCGATGCGCCAGAGTTGTTTCTGAAACATGGCAAAGGTAGCGTTGCCAATGATGTTACAG
ATGAGATGGTCAGACTAAACTGGCTGACGGAATTTATGCCTCTTCCGACCATCAAGCATTTTATCCGTAC
TCCTGATGATGCATGGTTACTCACCACTGCGATCCCCGGAAAAACAGCATTCCAGGTATTAGAAGAATAT
CCTGATTCAGGTGAAAATATTGTTGATGCGCTGGCAGTGTTCCTGCGCCGGTTGCATTCGATTCCTGTTT
GTAATTGTCCTTTTAACAGCGATCGCGTATTTCGTCTCGCTCAGGCGCAATCACGAATGAATAACGGTTT
GGTTGATGCGAGTGATTTTGATGACGAGCGTAATGGCTGGCCTGTTGAACAAGTCTGGAAAGAAATGCAT
AAACTTTTGCCATTCTCACCGGATTCAGTCGTCACTCATGGTGATTTCTCACTTGATAACCTTATTTTTG
ACGAGGGGAAATTAATAGGTTGTATTGATGTTGGACGAGTCGGAATCGCAGACCGATACCAGGATCTTGC
CATCCTATGGAACTGCCTCGGTGAGTTTTCTCCTTCATTACAGAAACGGCTTTTTCAAAAATATGGTATT
GATAATCCTGATATGAATAAATTGCAGTTTCATTTGATGCTCGATGAGTTTTTCTAATCAGAATTGGTTA
ATTGGTTGTAACACTGGCAGAGCATTACGCTGACTTGACGGGACGGCGCAAGCTCATGACCAAAATCCCT
TAACGTGAGTTACGCGTCGTTCCACTGAGCGTCAGACCCCGTAGAAAAGATCAAAGGATCTTCTTGAGAT
CCTTTTTTTCTGCGCGTAATCTGCTGCTTGCAAACAAAAAAACCACCGCTACCAGCGGTGGTTTGTTTGC
CGGATCAAGAGCTACCAACTCTTTTTCCGAAGGTAACTGGCTTCAGCAGAGCGCAGATACCAAATACTGT
TCTTCTAGTGTAGCCGTAGTTAGGCCACCACTTCAAGAACTCTGTAGCACCGCCTACATACCTCGCTCTG
CTAATCCTGTTACCAGTGGCTGCTGCCAGTGGCGATAAGTCGTGTCTTACCGGGTTGGACTCAAGACGAT
AGTTACCGGATAAGGCGCAGCGGTCGGGCTGAACGGGGGGTTCGTGCACACAGCCCAGCTTGGAGCGAAC
GACCTACACCGAACTGAGATACCTACAGCGTGAGCTATGAGAAAGCGCCACGCTTCCCGAAGGGAGAAAG
GCGGACAGGTATCCGGTAAGCGGCAGGGTCGGAACAGGAGAGCGCACGAGGGAGCTTCCAGGGGGAAACG
CCTGGTATCTTTATAGTCCTGTCGGGTTTCGCCACCTCTGACTTGAGCGTCGATTTTTGTGATGCTCGTC
AGGGGGGCGGAGCCTATGGAAAAACGCCAGCAACGCGGCCTTTTTACGGTTCCTGGCCTTTTGCTGGCCT
TTTGCTCACATGTTCTTTCCTGCGTTATCCCCTGATTCTGTGGATAACCGTATTACCGCCTTTGAGTGAG
CTGATACCGCTCGCCGCAGCCGAACGACCGAGCGCAGCGAGTCAGTGAGCGAGGAAGCGGAAGAGCGCCC
AATACGCAAACCGCCTCTCCCCGCGCGTTGGCCGATTCATTAATGCAGCTGGCACGACAGGTTTCCCGAC
TGGAAAGCGGGCAGTGAGCGCAACGCAATTAATACGCGTACCGCTAGCCAGGAAGAGTTTGTAGAAACGC
AAAAAGGCCATCCGTCAGGATGGCCTTCTGCTTAGTTTGATGCCTGGCAGTTTATGGCGGGCGTCCTGCC
CGCCACCCTCCGGGCCGTTGCTTCACAACGTTCAAATCCGCTCCCGGCGGATTTGTCCTACTCAGGAGAG
CGTTCACCGACAAACAACAGATAAAACGAAAGGCCCAGTCTTCCGACTGAGCCTTTCGTTTTATTTGATG
CCTGGCAGTTCCCTACTCTCGCGTTAACGCTAGCATGGATGTTTTCCCAGTCACGACGTTGTAAAACGAC
GGCCAGTCTTAAGCTCGGGCCCCAAATAATGATTTTATTTTGACTGATAGTGACCTGTTCGTTGCAACAA
ATTGATGAGCAATGCTTTTTTATAATGCCAACTTT
