>Addgene plasmid #66753 | pCZGY1534 tomm-20N::miniSOG in pENTR[1-2] | addgene partial sequence | sequence record 121597 | M13-F20 5'-TGTAAAACGACGGCCAGT-3'
TTGACTGATAGTGACCTGTTCGTTGCAACAAATTGATGAGCAATGCTTTTTTATAATGCCAACTTTGTAC
AAAAAAGCAGGCTATGTCGGACACAATTCTTGGTTTCAACAAATCAAACGTCGTTTTGGCTGCTGGAATT
GCTGGAGCCGCTTTCCTCGGCTACTGCATTTACTTCGATCATAAGAGAATCAACGCTCCAGACTACAAGG
ACAAGATTAGGCAAAAGAGACGTGCCCAGGCTGGAGCATCCGGAGAGAAAAGTTTCGTGATAACTGATCC
ACGGCTGCCAGACAATCCCATCATCTTCGCATCCGATGGCTTCCTGGAGCTGACCGAGTATTCCAGAGAG
GAGATCCTGGGCCGCAATGGCCGCTTTCTGCAGGGACCAGAGACAGACCAGGCCACAGTGCAGAAGATTC
GCGATGCCATTAGAGATCAGCGCGAGATTACCGTGCAGCTGATAAACTACACAAAAAGCGGGAAGAAATT
CTGGAACCTCCTGCACCTCCAGCCCATGAGGGACCAGAAGGGTGAGCTCCAGTATTTCATCGGAGTGCAG
CTGGATGGAGGATCTTCCGGATAAACCCAGCTTTCTTGTACAAAGTTGGCATTATAAGAAAGCATTGCTT
ATCAATTTGTTGCAACGAACAGGTCACTATCAGTCAAAATAAAATCATTATTTGCCATCCAGCTGATATC
CCCTATAGTGAGTCGTATTACATGGTCATAGCTGTTTCCTGGCAGCTCTGGCCCGTGTCTCAA
