>Addgene plasmid #66753 | pCZGY1534 tomm-20N::miniSOG in pENTR[1-2] | addgene partial sequence | sequence record 121695 | M13-Rev 5'-CAGGAAACAGCTATGACC-3'
ATAATGATTTTATTTTGACTGATAGTGACCTGTTCGTTGCAACAAATTGATAAGCAATGCTTTCTTATAA
TGCCAACTTTGTACAAGAAAGCTGGGTTTATCCGGAAGATCCTCCATCCAGCTGCACTCCGATGAAATAC
TGGAGCTCACCCTTCTGGTCCCTCATGGGCTGGAGGTGCAGGAGGTTCCAGAATTTCTTCCCGCTTTTTG
TGTAGTTTATCAGCTGCACGGTAATCTCGCGCTGATCTCTAATGGCATCGCGAATCTTCTGCACTGTGGC
CTGGTCTGTCTCTGGTCCCTGCAGAAAGCGGCCATTGCGGCCCAGGATCTCCTCTCTGGAATACTCGGTC
AGCTCCAGGAAGCCATCGGATGCGAAGATGATGGGATTGTCTGGCAGCCGTGGATCAGTTATCACGAAAC
TTTTCTCTCCGGATGCTCCAGCCTGGGCACGTCTCTTTTGCCTAATCTTGTCCTTGTAGTCTGGAGCGTT
GATTCTCTTATGATCGAAGTAAATGCAGTAGCCGAGGAAAGCGGCTCCAGCAATTCCAGCAGCCAAAACG
ACGTTTGATTTGTTGAAACCAAGAATTGTGTCCGACATAGCCTGCTTTTTTGTACAAAGTTGGCATTATA
AAAAAGCATTGCTCATCAATTTGTTGCAACGAACAGGTCACTATCAGTCAAAATAAAATCATTATTTGGG
GCC
